Addgene plasmid #26096: pET28-MHL
Purpose: (Empty Backbone) SGC Empty backbone for bacterial expression
Depositing lab: Cheryl Arrowsmith. Depositing organization: University of Toronto.
Backbone
  Vector backbone: pET28-MHL
  Backbone manufacturer: Structural Genomics Consortium
  Backbone size (bp): 7325
  Vector type: Bacterial Expression
  Promoter: T7-lacO (lactose/IPTG inducible)
  Tag / fusion protein: 6xHis (N terminal on backbone); TEV cleavage site (N terminal on backbone)
Growth in bacteria
  Bacterial resistance: Kanamycin, 50 μg/mL
  Growth temperature: 37°C
  Growth strain: DH5alpha
  Copy number: Low Copy
Gene/Insert
  Sequencing primers: 5′ T7; 3′ T7-term
Terms and licenses: Academic/Nonprofit Terms; Industry Terms: Not Available to Industry
Depositor comments: The pET28-MHL vector (GenBank accession EF456735) was derived from expression plasmid pET28a-LIC (SGC). It is used for T7 promoter driven expression of recombinant proteins with the addition of an 18 amino acid N-terminal fusion tag containing 6X His followed by a TEV cleavage site. The GSS residues after the Met start site were removed to reduce N-terminal gluconoylation via preventing N-terminal Met excision. Two stop codons are included in the vector at the C-terminal cloning site. Insertion of DNA sequence into the cloning/expression region is performed using BD-Biosciences Infusion enzyme mediated directional recombination between complementary 15 nucleotide DNA sequences at the ends of the insert (PCR product) and BseRI linearized vector. Insertion of target sequence involves replacement of a SacB gene stuffer sequence, which provides for negative selection of the original plasmid on 5% sucrose.
How to cite: pET28-MHL was a gift from Cheryl Arrowsmith (Addgene plasmid # 26096 ; http://n2t.net/addgene:26096 ; RRID:Addgene_26096)
