[The description below was written by a language model from this plasmid's Addgene catalogue record, the feature table of its GenBank file and pLannotate feature annotations shown in this document.]
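Description:
pET28-MHL is an empty bacterial expression backbone of about 7.3 kb from the Structural Genomics Consortium, derived from pET28a-LIC and designed for T7-driven production of recombinant proteins in E. coli. It is selected with kanamycin through the aph(3')-Ia gene. Replication relies on a ColE1/pBR322-type origin accompanied by the bom region and the rop gene, consistent with its listing as low copy. An f1 origin is also present. A plasmid-borne lacI gene under its own promoter supplies lac repressor.

The expression region consists of a T7 promoter fused to a lac operator, which makes transcription IPTG/lactose-inducible in hosts that provide T7 RNA polymerase. This is followed by the T7 gene 10 ribosome binding site and an 18-residue N-terminal tag containing 6xHis and a TEV protease cleavage site, so the tag can be removed after affinity purification. According to the depositor, the GSS residues after the start methionine were deleted to prevent Met excision and thereby reduce N-terminal gluconoylation.

The cloning site is occupied by a stuffer carrying the Bacillus subtilis sacB gene with its own promoter, preceded by an annotated loxP site. Inserts are introduced by In-Fusion directional recombination between 15-nucleotide homologous ends on a PCR product and BseRI-linearized vector. This replaces the stuffer, so uncut parental plasmid can be counter-selected on sucrose. Two stop codons sit at the C-terminal cloning junction, so the additional 6xHis sequence annotated downstream, before the T7 terminator, would not be expected to be translated. The sequenced record is a few bases shorter than the reference map but shows the same feature layout.
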