LOCUS       Exported 7325 bp ds-DNA circular SYN 12-MAY-2021
DEFINITION  SGC Empty backbone for bacterial expression.
ACCESSION   .
VERSION     .
KEYWORDS    pET28-MHL
SOURCE      synthetic DNA construct
  ORGANISM  synthetic DNA construct
REFERENCE   1 (bases 1 to 7325)
  TITLE     Cloning Vectors
REFERENCE   2 (bases 1 to 7325)
  AUTHORS   .
  TITLE     Direct Submission
  JOURNAL   Exported May 12, 2021 from SnapGene Server 1.1.58
            http://www.snapgene.com
FEATURES             Location/Qualifiers
     source          1..7325
                     /organism="synthetic DNA construct"
                     /mol_type="other DNA"
     rep_origin      12..467
                     /direction=RIGHT
                     /label=f1 ori
                     /note="f1 bacteriophage origin of replication; arrow
                     indicates direction of (+) strand synthesis"
     primer_bind     complement(99..118)
                     /label=F1ori-R
                     /note="F1 origin, reverse primer"
     primer_bind     309..330
                     /label=F1ori-F
                     /note="F1 origin, forward primer"
     CDS             complement(560..1375)
                     /codon_start=1
                     /gene="aph(3')-Ia"
                     /product="aminoglycoside phosphotransferase"
                     /label=KanR
                     /note="confers resistance to kanamycin in bacteria or G418
                     (Geneticin(R)) in eukaryotes"
                     /translation="MSHIQRETSCSRPRLNSNMDADLYGYKWARDNVGQSGATIYRLYG
                     KPDAPELFLKHGKGSVANDVTDEMVRLNWLTEFMPLPTIKHFIRTPDDAWLLTTAIPGK
                     TAFQVLEEYPDSGENIVDALAVFLRRLHSIPVCNCPFNSDRVFRLAQAQSRMNNGLVDA
                     SDFDDERNGWPVEQVWKEMHKLLPFSPDSVVTHGDFSLDNLIFDEGKLIGCIDVGRVGI
                     ADRYQDLAILWNCLGEFSPSLQKRLFQKYGIDNPDMNKLQFHLMLDEFF"
     primer_bind     1283..1302
                     /label=Kan-R
                     /note="Kanamycin resistance gene, reverse primer"
     primer_bind     1367..1386
                     /label=pENTR-R
                     /note="pENTR vectors, reverse primer"
     rep_origin      1497..2085
                     /direction=RIGHT
                     /label=ori
                     /note="high-copy-number ColE1/pMB1/pBR322/pUC origin of
                     replication"
     primer_bind     1986..2005
                     /label=pBR322ori-F
                     /note="pBR322 origin, forward primer"
     primer_bind     2239..2256
                     /label=L4440
                     /note="L4440 vector, forward primer"
     misc_feature    2271..2413
                     /label=bom
                     /note="basis of mobility region from pBR322"
     primer_bind     complement(2339..2358)
                     /label=pRS-marker
                     /note="pRS vectors, use to sequence yeast selectable
                     marker"
     primer_bind     2499..2521
                     /label=pGEX 3'
                     /note="pGEX vectors, reverse primer"
     CDS             complement(2515..2706)
                     /codon_start=1
                     /gene="rop"
                     /product="Rop protein, which maintains plasmids at low copy
                     number"
                     /label=rop
                     /translation="MTKQEKTALNMARFIRSQTLTLLEKLNELDADEQADICESLHDHA
                     DELYRSCLARFGDDGENL"
     CDS             complement(3515..4597)
                     /codon_start=1
                     /gene="lacI"
                     /product="lac repressor"
                     /label=lacI
                     /note="The lac repressor binds to the lac operator to
                     inhibit transcription in E. coli. This inhibition can be
                     relieved by adding lactose or
                     isopropyl-beta-D-thiogalactopyranoside (IPTG)."
                     /translation="MKPVTLYDVAEYAGVSYQTVSRVVNQASHVSAKTREKVEAAMAEL
                     NYIPNRVAQQLAGKQSLLIGVATSSLALHAPSQIVAAIKSRADQLGASVVVSMVERSGV
                     EACKAAVHNLLAQRVSGLIINYPLDDQDAIAVEAACTNVPALFLDVSDQTPINSIIFSH
                     EDGTRLGVEHLVALGHQQIALLAGPLSSVSARLRLAGWHKYLTRNQIQPIAEREGDWSA
                     MSGFQQTMQMLNEGIVPTAMLVANDQMALGAMRAITESGLRVGADISVVGYDDTEDSSC
                     YIPPLTTIKQDFRLLGQTSVDRLLQLSQGQAVKGNQLLPVSLVKRKTTLAPNTQTASPR
                     ALADSLMQLARQVSRLESGQ"
     primer_bind     4559..4578
                     /label=LacI-R
                     /note="LacI, reverse primer"
     promoter        complement(4598..4675)
                     /gene="lacI"
                     /label=lacI promoter
     primer_bind     4881..4900
                     /label=pBRrevBam
                     /note="pBR322 vectors, tet region, downstream of BamHI,
                     reverse primer"
     primer_bind     4984..5003
                     /label=T7
                     /note="T7 promoter, forward primer"
     promoter        4984..5002
                     /label=T7 promoter
                     /note="promoter for bacteriophage T7 RNA polymerase"
     protein_bind    5003..5027
                     /label=lac operator
                     /bound_moiety="lac repressor encoded by lacI"
                     /note="The lac repressor binds to the lac operator to
                     inhibit transcription in E. coli. This inhibition can be
                     relieved by adding lactose or
                     isopropyl-beta-D-thiogalactopyranoside (IPTG)."
     RBS             5042..5064
                     /note="efficient ribosome binding site from bacteriophage
                     T7 gene 10 (Olins and Rangwala, 1989)"
     CDS             5074..5091
                     /codon_start=1
                     /product="6xHis affinity tag"
                     /label=6xHis
                     /translation="HHHHHH"
     CDS             5104..5124
                     /codon_start=1
                     /product="tobacco etch virus (TEV) protease recognition and
                     cleavage site"
                     /label=TEV site
                     /translation="ENLYFQG"
     protein_bind    5152..5185
                     /label=loxP
                     /bound_moiety="Cre recombinase"
                     /note="Cre-mediated recombination occurs in the 8-bp core
                     sequence (GCATACAT)."
     promoter        5200..5645
                     /gene="sacR"
                     /label=sacB promoter
                     /note="sacB promoter and control region"
     CDS             5646..7067
                     /codon_start=1
                     /gene="Bacillus subtilis sacB"
                     /product="secreted levansucrase that renders bacterial
                     growth sensitive to sucrose"
                     /label=SacB
                     /note="negative selection marker"
                     /translation="MNIKKFAKQATVLTFTTALLAGGATQAFAKETNQKPYKETYGISH
                     ITRHDMLQIPEQQKNEKYQVPEFDSSTIKNISSAKGLDVWDSWPLQNADGTVANYHGYH
                     IVFALAGDPKNADDTSIYMFYQKVGETSIDSWKNAGRVFKDSDKFDANDSILKDQTQEW
                     SGSATFTSDGKIRLFYTDFSGKHYGKQTLTTAQVNVSASDSSLNINGVEDYKSIFDGDG
                     KTYQNVQQFIDEGNYSSGDNHTLRDPHYVEDKGHKYLVFEANTGTEDGYQGEESLFNKA
                     YYGKSTSFFRQESQKLLQSDKKRTAELANGALGMIELNDDYTLKKVMKPLIASNTVTDE
                     IERANVFKMNGKWYLFTDSRGSKMTIDGITSNDIYMLGYVSNSLTGPYKPLNKTGLVLK
                     MDLDPNDVTFTYSHFAVPQAKGNNVVITSYMTNRGFYADKQSTFAPSFLLNIKGKKTSV
                     VKDSILEQGQLTVNK"
     CDS             7169..7186
                     /codon_start=1
                     /product="6xHis affinity tag"
                     /label=6xHis
                     /translation="HHHHHH"
     primer_bind     complement(7239..7257)
                     /label=T7 Term
                     /note="T7 terminator, reverse primer"
     terminator      7253..7300
                     /label=T7 terminator
                     /note="transcription terminator for bacteriophage T7 RNA
                     polymerase"
ORIGIN
        1 tggcgaatgg gnnnnnnnnn nnnnnnnnnn nnnnnnnnnn nnnnnnnnnn nnnnnnnnnn
       61 nnnnnnnnnn nnnnnnnnnn nnnnnnnnnn nnnnnnnnnn nnnnnnnnnn nnnnnnnnnn
      121 nnnnnnnnnn nnnnncnnnn nnnnnnnnnn nnnnnnnnnn nnnnnnnnnn nnnnnnnnnn
      181 nnnnnnnnnn nnnnnnnnnn nnnnnnnnnn nnnnnnnnnn nnnnnnnann nnnnnnnnnn
      241 nnnnnnnnnn nnnnnnnnnn nnnnnnnnnn nnnnnnncct ttgacgttgg agtccacgtt
      301 ctttnnnnnn nnnnnnnnnn nnnnnnnnnn nnnnnnnnnn naccctatct cggtctattc
      361 ttttgattta taagggattt tgccgatttc ggcctattgg ttaaaaaatg agctgattta
      421 acaaaaattt aacgcgaatt ttaacaaaat attaacgttt acaatttcag gtggcacttt
      481 tcggggaaat gtgcgcggaa cccctatttg tttatttttc taaatacatt caaatatgta
      541 tccgctcatg aattaattct tagaaaaact catcgagcat caaatgaaac tgcaatttat
      601 tcatatcagg attatcaata ccatattttt gaaaaagccg tttctgtaat gaaggagaaa
      661 actcaccgag gcagttccat aggatggcaa gatcctggta tcggtctgcg attccgactc
      721 gtccaacatc aatacaacct attaatttcc cctcgtcaaa aataaggtta tcaagtgaga
      781 aatcaccatg agtgacgact gaatccggtg agaatggcaa aagtttatgc atttctttcc
      841 agacttgttc aacaggccag ccattacgct cgtcatcaaa atcactcgca tcaaccaaac
      901 cgttattcat tcgtgattgc gcctgagcga gacgaaatac gcgatcgctg ttaaaaggac
      961 aattacaaac aggaatcgaa tgcaaccggc gcaggaacac tgccagcgca tcaacaatat
     1021 tttcacctga atcaggatat tcttctaata cctggaatgc tgttttcccg gggatcgcag
     1081 tggtgagtaa ccatgcatca tcaggagtac ggataaaatg cttgatggtc ggaagaggca
     1141 taaattccgt cagccagttt agtctgacca tctcatctgt aacatcattg gcaacgctac
     1201 ctttgccatg tttcagaaac aactctggcg catcgggctt cccatacaat cgatagattg
     1261 tcgcacctga ttgcccgaca ttatcgcgag cccatttata cccatataaa tcagcatcca
     1321 tgttggaatt taatcgcggc ctagagcaag acgtttcccg ttgaatatgg ctcataacac
     1381 cccttgtatt actgtttatg taagcagaca gttttattgt tcatgaccaa aatcccttaa
     1441 cgtgagtttt cgttccactg agcgtcagac cccgtagaaa agatcaaagg atcttcttga
     1501 gatccttttt ttctgcgcgt aatctgctgc ttgcaaacaa aaaaaccacc gctaccagcg
     1561 gtggtttgtt tgccggatca agagctacca actctttttc cgaaggtaac tggcttcagc
     1621 agagcgcaga taccaaatac tgtccttcta gtgtagccgt agttaggcca ccacttcaag
     1681 aactctgtag caccgcctac atacctcgct ctgctaatcc tgttaccagt ggctgctgcc
     1741 agtggcgata agtcgtgtct taccgggttg gactcaagac gatagttacc ggataaggcg
     1801 cagcggtcgg gctgaacggg gggttcgtgc acacagccca gcttggagcg aacgacctac
     1861 accgaactga gatacctaca gcgtgagcta tgagaaagcg ccacgcttcc cgaagggaga
     1921 aaggcggaca ggtatccggt aagcggcagg gtcggaacag gagagcgcac gagggagctt
     1981 ccagggggaa acgcctggta tctttatagt cctgtcgggt ttcgccacct ctgacttgag
     2041 cgtcgatttt tgtgatgctc gtcagggggg cggagcctat ggaaaaacgc cagcaacgcg
     2101 gcctttttac ggttcctggc cttttgctgg ccttttgctc acatgttctt tcctgcgtta
     2161 tcccctgatt ctgtggataa ccgtattacc gcctttgagt gagctgatac cgctcgccgc
     2221 agccgaacga ccgagcgcag cgagtcagtg agcgaggaag cggaagagcg cctgatgcgg
     2281 tattttctcc ttacgcatct gtgcggtatt tcacaccgca tatatggtgc actctcagta
     2341 caatctgctc tgatgccgca tagttaagcc agtatacact ccgctatcgc tacgtgactg
     2401 ggtcatggct gcgccccgac acccgccaac acccgctgac gcgccctgac gggcttgtct
     2461 gctcccggca tccgcttaca gacaagctgt gaccgtctcc gggagctgca tgtgtcagag
     2521 gttttcaccg tcatcaccga aacgcgcgag gcagctgcgg taaagctcat cagcgtggtc
     2581 gtgaagcgat tcacagatgt ctgcctgttc atccgcgtcc agctcgttga gtttctccag
     2641 aagcgttaat gtctggcttc tgataaagcg ggccatgtta agggcggttt tttcctgttt
     2701 ggtcactgat gcctccgtgt aagggggatt tctgttcatg ggggtaatga taccgatgaa
     2761 acgagagagg atgctcacga tacgggttac tgatgatgaa catgcccggt tactggaacg
     2821 ttgtgagggt aaacaactgg cggtatggat gcggcgggac cagagaaaaa tcactcaggg
     2881 tcaatgccag cgcttcgtta atacagatgt aggtgttcca cagggtagcc agcagcatcc
     2941 tgcgatgcag atccggaaca taatggtgca gggcgctgac ttccgcgttt ccagacttta
     3001 cgaaacacgg aaaccgaaga ccattcatgt tgttgctcag gtcgcagacg ttttgcagca
     3061 gcagtcgctt cacgttcgct cgcgtatcgg tgattcattc tgctaaccag taaggcaacc
     3121 ccgccagcct agccgggtcc tcaacgacag gagcacgatc atgcgcaccc gtggggccgc
     3181 catgccggcg ataatggcct gcttctcgcc gaaacgtttg gtggcgggac cagtgacgaa
     3241 ggcttgagcg agggcgtgca agattccgaa taccgcaagc gacaggccga tcatcgtcgc
     3301 gctccagcga aagcggtcct cgccgaaaat gacccagagc gctgccggca cctgtcctac
     3361 gagttgcatg ataaagaaga cagtcataag tgcggcgacg atagtcatgc cccgcgccca
     3421 ccggaaggag ctgactgggt tgaaggctct caagggcatc ggtcgagatc ccggtgccta
     3481 atgagtgagc taacttacat taattgcgtt gcgctcactg cccgctttcc agtcgggaaa
     3541 cctgtcgtgc cagctgcatt aatgaatcgg ccaacgcgcg gggagaggcg gtttgcgtat
     3601 tgggcgccag ggtggttttt cttttcacca gtgagacggg caacagctga ttgcccttca
     3661 ccgcctggcc ctgagagagt tgcagcaagc ggtccacgct ggtttgcccc agcaggcgaa
     3721 aatcctgttt gatggtggtt aacggcggga tataacatga gctgtcttcg gtatcgtcgt
     3781 atcccactac cgagatatcc gcaccaacgc gcagcccgga ctcggtaatg gcgcgcattg
     3841 cgcccagcgc catctgatcg ttggcaacca gcatcgcagt gggaacgatg ccctcattca
     3901 gcatttgcat ggtttgttga aaaccggaca tggcactcca gtcgccttcc cgttccgcta
     3961 tcggctgaat ttgattgcga gtgagatatt tatgccagcc agccagacgc agacgcgccg
     4021 agacagaact taatgggccc gctaacagcg cgatttgctg gtgacccaat gcgaccagat
     4081 gctccacgcc cagtcgcgta ccgtcttcat gggagaaaat aatactgttg atgggtgtct
     4141 ggtcagagac atcaagaaat aacgccggaa cattagtgca ggcagcttcc acagcaatgg
     4201 catcctggtc atccagcgga tagttaatga tcagcccact gacgcgttgc gcgagaagat
     4261 tgtgcaccgc cgctttacag gcttcgacgc cgcttcgttc taccatcgac accaccacgc
     4321 tggcacccag ttgatcggcg cgagatttaa tcgccgcgac aatttgcgac ggcgcgtgca
     4381 gggccagact ggaggtggca acgccaatca gcaacgactg tttgcccgcc agttgttgtg
     4441 ccacgcggtt gggaatgtaa ttcagctccg ccatcgccgc ttccactttt tcccgcgttt
     4501 tcgcagaaac gtggctggcc tggttcacca cgcgggaaac ggtctgataa gagacaccgg
     4561 catactctgc gacatcgtat aacgttactg gtttcacatt caccaccctg aattgactct
     4621 cttccgggcg ctatcatgcc ataccgcgaa aggttttgcg ccattcgatg gtgtccggga
     4681 tctcgacgct ctcccttatg cgactcctgc attaggaagc agcccagtag taggttgagg
     4741 ccgttgagca ccgccgccgc aaggaatggt gcatgcaagg agatggcgcc caacagtccc
     4801 ccggccacgg ggcctgccac catacccacg ccgaaacaag cgctcatgag cccgaagtgg
     4861 cgagcccgat cttccccatc ggtgatgtcg gcgatatagg cgccagcaac cgcacctgtg
     4921 gcgccggtga tgccggccac gatgcgtccg gcgtagagga tcgagatctc gatcccgcga
     4981 aattaatacg actcactata ggggaattgt gagcggataa caattcccct ctagaaataa
     5041 ttttgtttaa ctttaagaag gagatatacc atgcatcatc atcatcatca cagcagcggc
     5101 agagaaaact tgtatttcca gggccatatg agttctcctc ctgaaagatc cataacttcg
     5161 tatagcatac attatacgaa gttatgcggc cgcgacgtcc acatatacct gccgttcact
     5221 attatttagt gaaatgagat attatgatat tttctgaatt gtgattaaaa aggcaacttt
     5281 atgcccatgc aacagaaact ataaaaaata cagagaatga aaagaaacag atagattttt
     5341 tagttcttta ggcccgtagt ctgcaaatcc ttttatgatt ttctatcaaa caaaagagga
     5401 aaatagacca gttgcaatcc aaacgagagt ctaatagaat gaggtcgaaa agtaaatcgc
     5461 gcgggtttgt tactgataaa gcaggcaaga cctaaaatgt gtaaagggca aagtgtatac
     5521 tttggcgtca ccccttacat attttaggtc tttttttatt gtgcgtaact aacttgccat
     5581 cttcaaacag gagggctgga agaagcagac cgctaacaca gtacataaaa aaggagacat
     5641 gaacgatgaa catcaaaaag tttgcaaaac aagcaacagt attaaccttt actaccgcac
     5701 tgctggcagg aggcgcaact caagcgtttg cgaaagaaac gaaccaaaag ccatataagg
     5761 aaacatacgg catttcccat attacacgcc atgatatgct gcaaatccct gaacagcaaa
     5821 aaaatgaaaa atatcaagtt cctgagttcg attcgtccac aattaaaaat atctcttctg
     5881 caaaaggcct ggacgtttgg gacagctggc cattacaaaa cgctgacggc actgtcgcaa
     5941 actatcacgg ctaccacatc gtctttgcat tagccggaga tcctaaaaat gcggatgaca
     6001 catcgattta catgttctat caaaaagtcg gcgaaacttc tattgacagc tggaaaaacg
     6061 ctggccgcgt ctttaaagac agcgacaaat tcgatgcaaa tgattctatc ctaaaagacc
     6121 aaacacaaga atggtcaggt tcagccacat ttacatctga cggaaaaatc cgtttattct
     6181 acactgattt ctccggtaaa cattacggca aacaaacact gacaactgca caagttaacg
     6241 tatcagcatc agacagctct ttgaacatca acggtgtaga ggattataaa tcaatctttg
     6301 acggtgacgg aaaaacgtat caaaatgtac agcagttcat cgatgaaggc aactacagct
     6361 caggcgacaa ccatacgctg agagatcctc actacgtaga agataaaggc cacaaatact
     6421 tagtatttga agcaaacact ggaactgaag atggctacca aggcgaagaa tctttattta
     6481 acaaagcata ctatggcaaa agcacatcat tcttccgtca agaaagtcaa aaacttctgc
     6541 aaagcgataa aaaacgcacg gctgagttag caaacggcgc tctcggtatg attgagctaa
     6601 acgatgatta cacactgaaa aaagtgatga aaccgctgat tgcatctaac acagtaacag
     6661 atgaaattga acgcgcgaac gtctttaaaa tgaacggcaa atggtacctg ttcactgact
     6721 cccgcggatc aaaaatgacg attgacggca ttacgtctaa cgatatttac atgcttggtt
     6781 atgtttctaa ttctttaact ggcccataca agccgctgaa caaaactggc cttgtgttaa
     6841 aaatggatct tgatcctaac gatgtaacct ttacttactc acacttcgct gtacctcaag
     6901 cgaaaggaaa caatgtcgtg attacaagct atatgacaaa cagaggattc tacgcagaca
     6961 aacaatcaac gtttgcgcct agcttcctgc tgaacatcaa aggcaagaaa acatctgttg
     7021 tcaaagacag catccttgaa caaggacaat taacagttaa caaataaaaa cgcaaaagaa
     7081 aatgccgata tcctattggc attgacgtca ggtggcactt ttcgaggaga tcatgcacat
     7141 gatgacgaag cttgcggccg cactcgagca ccaccaccac caccactgag atccggctgc
     7201 taacaaagcc cgaaaggaag ctgagttggc tgctgccacc gctgagcaat aactagcata
     7261 accccttggg gcctctaaac gggtcttgag gggttttttg ctgaaaggag gaactatatc
     7321 cggat
//
