Features (pLannotate 1.2.2; 22 found; start..end, strand, type, name):
     16..444     +  rep_origin     f1 ori (sequence partly withheld): f1 bacteriophage origin of replication; arrow indicates direction of (+) strand synthesis
    497..554     +  promoter       AmpR promoter (fragment): bla
    563..1378    -  CDS            KanR: aminoglycoside phosphotransferase; aph(3')-Ia; confers resistance to kanamycin in bacteria or G418 (Geneticin®) in eukaryotes
   1500..2088    +  rep_origin     ori: high-copy-number ColE1/pMB1/pBR322/pUC origin of replication
   2274..2413    -  misc_feature   bom: basis of mobility region from pBR322
   2515..2706    -  CDS            rop: Rop protein, which maintains plasmids at low copy number; rop
   2723..3103    +  CDS            YPB1_ECOLX: Protein predicted: Swiss-Prot protein existence level 4. From Escherichia coli.
   3175..3466    -  CDS            TcR (fragment): tetracycline efflux protein; tet; confers resistance to tetracycline
   3481..3502    -  protein_bind   CAP binding site: CAP binding activates transcription in the presence of cAMP. E. coli catabolite activator protein
   3515..4597    -  CDS            lacI: lac repressor; lacI; The lac repressor binds to the lac operator to inhibit transcription in E. coli. This inhibition can be relieved by adding lactose or isopropyl-β-D-thiogalactopyranoside (IPTG).
   4598..4675    -  promoter       lacI promoter: lacI
   4683..4962    -  CDS            TcR (fragment): tetracycline efflux protein; tet; confers resistance to tetracycline
   4984..5002    +  promoter       T7 promoter: promoter for bacteriophage T7 RNA polymerase
   5003..5027    +  protein_bind   lac operator: The lac repressor binds to the lac operator to inhibit transcription in E. coli. This inhibition can be relieved by adding lactose or isopropyl-β-D-thiogalactopyranoside (IPTG). lac repressor encoded by lacI
   5042..5064    +  RBS            RBS: efficient ribosome binding site from bacteriophage T7 gene 10 (Olins and Rangwala, 1989)
   5072..5090    +  CDS            capTEV™ (fragment): composite tag for in vivo biotinylation, TEV protease cleavage, and 6xHis tagging
   5152..5185    +  protein_bind   loxP: Cre-mediated recombination occurs in the 8-bp core sequence (GCATACAT). Cre recombinase
   5200..5645    +  promoter       sacB promoter: sacR; sacB promoter and control region
   5646..7067    +  CDS            SacB: secreted levansucrase that renders bacterial growth sensitive to sucrose; Bacillus subtilis sacB; negative selection marker
   7169..7186    +  CDS            9xHis (fragment): 9xHis affinity tag
   7196..7245    +  CDS            SET1 (fragment): solubility-enhancement tag derived from T7 phage gene 10B
   7253..7300    +  terminator     T7 terminator: transcription terminator for bacteriophage T7 RNA polymerase
>Addgene plasmid #26096 | pET28-MHL | addgene full sequence | sequence record 326568 | Addgene NGS Result
GGATTGGCGAATGGG
[124 nt withheld, positions 16-139]
C
[91 nt withheld, positions 141-231]
A
[49 nt withheld, positions 233-281]
CCTTTGACGTTGGAGTCCACGTTCTTT
[37 nt withheld, positions 309-345]
ACCCTATCTCGGTCTATTCTTTTGATTTATAAGGGATTTTGCCGATTTCGGCCTATTGGTTAAAAAATGA
GCTGATTTAACAAAAATTTAACGCGAATTTTAACAAAATATTAACGCTTACAATTTAGGTGGCACTTTTC
GGGGAAATGTGCGCGGAACCCCTATTTGTTTATTTTTCTAAATACATTCAAATATGTATCCGCTCATGAA
TTAATTCTTAGAAAAACTCATCGAGCATCAAATGAAACTGCAATTTATTCATATCAGGATTATCAATACC
ATATTTTTGAAAAAGCCGTTTCTGTAATGAAGGAGAAAACTCACCGAGGCAGTTCCATAGGATGGCAAGA
TCCTGGTATCGGTCTGCGATTCCGACTCGTCCAACATCAATACAACCTATTAATTTCCCCTCGTCAAAAA
TAAGGTTATCAAGTGAGAAATCACCATGAGTGACGACTGAATCCGGTGAGAATGGCAAAAGTTTATGCAT
TTCTTTCCAGACTTGTTCAACAGGCCAGCCATTACGCTCGTCATCAAAATCACTCGCATCAACCAAACCG
TTATTCATTCGTGATTGCGCCTGAGCGAGACGAAATACGCGATCGCTGTTAAAAGGACAATTACAAACAG
GAATCGAATGCAACCGGCGCAGGAACACTGCCAGCGCATCAACAATATTTTCACCTGAATCAGGATATTC
TTCTAATACCTGGAATGCTGTTTTCCCGGGGATCGCAGTGGTGAGTAACCATGCATCATCAGGAGTACGG
ATAAAATGCTTGATGGTCGGAAGAGGCATAAATTCCGTCAGCCAGTTTAGTCTGACCATCTCATCTGTAA
CATCATTGGCAACGCTACCTTTGCCATGTTTCAGAAACAACTCTGGCGCATCGGGCTTCCCATACAATCG
ATAGATTGTCGCACCTGATTGCCCGACATTATCGCGAGCCCATTTATACCCATATAAATCAGCATCCATG
TTGGAATTTAATCGCGGCCTAGAGCAAGACGTTTCCCGTTGAATATGGCTCATAACACCCCTTGTATTAC
TGTTTATGTAAGCAGACAGTTTTATTGTTCATGACCAAAATCCCTTAACGTGAGTTTTCGTTCCACTGAG
CGTCAGACCCCGTAGAAAAGATCAAAGGATCTTCTTGAGATCCTTTTTTTCTGCGCGTAATCTGCTGCTT
GCAAACAAAAAAACCACCGCTACCAGCGGTGGTTTGTTTGCCGGATCAAGAGCTACCAACTCTTTTTCCG
AAGGTAACTGGCTTCAGCAGAGCGCAGATACCAAATACTGTCCTTCTAGTGTAGCCGTAGTTAGGCCACC
ACTTCAAGAACTCTGTAGCACCGCCTACATACCTCGCTCTGCTAATCCTGTTACCAGTGGCTGCTGCCAG
TGGCGATAAGTCGTGTCTTACCGGGTTGGACTCAAGACGATAGTTACCGGATAAGGCGCAGCGGTCGGGC
TGAACGGGGGGTTCGTGCACACAGCCCAGCTTGGAGCGAACGACCTACACCGAACTGAGATACCTACAGC
GTGAGCTATGAGAAAGCGCCACGCTTCCCGAAGGGAGAAAGGCGGACAGGTATCCGGTAAGCGGCAGGGT
CGGAACAGGAGAGCGCACGAGGGAGCTTCCAGGGGGAAACGCCTGGTATCTTTATAGTCCTGTCGGGTTT
CGCCACCTCTGACTTGAGCGTCGATTTTTGTGATGCTCGTCAGGGGGGCGGAGCCTATGGAAAAACGCCA
GCAACGCGGCCTTTTTACGGTTCCTGGCCTTTTGCTGGCCTTTTGCTCACATGTTCTTTCCTGCGTTATC
CCCTGATTCTGTGGATAACCGTATTACCGCCTTTGAGTGAGCTGATACCGCTCGCCGCAGCCGAACGACC
GAGCGCAGCGAGTCAGTGAGCGAGGAAGCGGAAGAGCGCCTGATGCGGTATTTTCTCCTTACGCATCTGT
GCGGTATTTCACACCGCAATGGTGCACTCTCAGTACAATCTGCTCTGATGCCGCATAGTTAAGCCAGTAT
ACACTCCGCTATCGCTACGTGACTGGGTCATGGCTGCGCCCCGACACCCGCCAACACCCGCTGACGCGCC
CTGACGGGCTTGTCTGCTCCCGGCATCCGCTTACAGACAAGCTGTGACCGTCTCCGGGAGCTGCATGTGT
CAGAGGTTTTCACCGTCATCACCGAAACGCGCGAGGCAGCTGCGGTAAAGCTCATCAGCGTGGTCGTGAA
GCGATTCACAGATGTCTGCCTGTTCATCCGCGTCCAGCTCGTTGAGTTTCTCCAGAAGCGTTAATGTCTG
GCTTCTGATAAAGCGGGCCATGTTAAGGGCGGTTTTTTCCTGTTTGGTCACTGATGCCTCCGTGTAAGGG
GGATTTCTGTTCATGGGGGTAATGATACCGATGAAACGAGAGAGGATGCTCACGATACGGGTTACTGATG
ATGAACATGCCCGGTTACTGGAACGTTGTGAGGGTAAACAACTGGCGGTATGGATGCGGCGGGACCAGAG
AAAAATCACTCAGGGTCAATGCCAGCGCTTCGTTAATACAGATGTAGGTGTTCCACAGGGTAGCCAGCAG
CATCCTGCGATGCAGATCCGGAACATAATGGTGCAGGGCGCTGACTTCCGCGTTTCCAGACTTTACGAAA
CACGGAAACCGAAGACCATTCATGTTGTTGCTCAGGTCGCAGACGTTTTGCAGCAGCAGTCGCTTCACGT
TCGCTCGCGTATCGGTGATTCATTCTGCTAACCAGTAAGGCAACCCCGCCAGCCTAGCCGGGTCCTCAAC
GACAGGAGCACGATCATGCGCACCCGTGGGGCCGCCATGCCGGCGATAATGGCCTGCTTCTCGCCGAAAC
GTTTGGTGGCGGGACCAGTGACGAAGGCTTGAGCGAGGGCGTGCAAGATTCCGAATACCGCAAGCGACAG
GCCGATCATCGTCGCGCTCCAGCGAAAGCGGTCCTCGCCGAAAATGACCCAGAGCGCTGCCGGCACCTGT
CCTACGAGTTGCATGATAAAGAAGACAGTCATAAGTGCGGCGACGATAGTCATGCCCCGCGCCCACCGGA
AGGAGCTGACTGGGTTGAAGGCTCTCAAGGGCATCGGTCGAGATCCCGGTGCCTAATGAGTGAGCTAACT
TACATTAATTGCGTTGCGCTCACTGCCCGCTTTCCAGTCGGGAAACCTGTCGTGCCAGCTGCATTAATGA
ATCGGCCAACGCGCGGGGAGAGGCGGTTTGCGTATTGGGCGCCAGGGTGGTTTTTCTTTTCACCAGTGAG
ACGGGCAACAGCTGATTGCCCTTCACCGCCTGGCCCTGAGAGAGTTGCAGCAAGCGGTCCACGCTGGTTT
GCCCCAGCAGGCGAAAATCCTGTTTGATGGTGGTTAACGGCGGGATATAACATGAGCTGTCTTCGGTATC
GTCGTATCCCACTACCGAGATATCCGCACCAACGCGCAGCCCGGACTCGGTAATGGCGCGCATTGCGCCC
AGCGCCATCTGATCGTTGGCAACCAGCATCGCAGTGGGAACGATGCCCTCATTCAGCATTTGCATGGTTT
GTTGAAAACCGGACATGGCACTCCAGTCGCCTTCCCGTTCCGCTATCGGCTGAATTTGATTGCGAGTGAG
ATATTTATGCCAGCCAGCCAGACGCAGACGCGCCGAGACAGAACTTAATGGGCCCGCTAACAGCGCGATT
TGCTGGTGACCCAATGCGACCAGATGCTCCACGCCCAGTCGCGTACCGTCTTCATGGGAGAAAATAATAC
TGTTGATGGGTGTCTGGTCAGAGACATCAAGAAATAACGCCGGAACATTAGTGCAGGCAGCTTCCACAGC
AATGGCATCCTGGTCATCCAGCGGATAGTTAATGATCAGCCCACTGACGCGTTGCGCGAGAAGATTGTGC
ACCGCCGCTTTACAGGCTTCGACGCCGCTTCGTTCTACCATCGACACCACCACGCTGGCACCCAGTTGAT
CGGCGCGAGATTTAATCGCCGCGACAATTTGCGACGGCGCGTGCAGGGCCAGACTGGAGGTGGCAACGCC
AATCAGCAACGACTGTTTGCCCGCCAGTTGTTGTGCCACGCGGTTGGGAATGTAATTCAGCTCCGCCATC
GCCGCTTCCACTTTTTCCCGCGTTTTCGCAGAAACGTGGCTGGCCTGGTTCACCACGCGGGAAACGGTCT
GATAAGAGACACCGGCATACTCTGCGACATCGTATAACGTTACTGGTTTCACATTCACCACCCTGAATTG
ACTCTCTTCCGGGCGCTATCATGCCATACCGCGAAAGGTTTTGCGCCATTCGATGGTGTCCGGGATCTCG
ACGCTCTCCCTTATGCGACTCCTGCATTAGGAAGCAGCCCAGTAGTAGGTTGAGGCCGTTGAGCACCGCC
GCCGCAAGGAATGGTGCATGCAAGGAGATGGCGCCCAACAGTCCCCCGGCCACGGGGCCTGCCACCATAC
CCACGCCGAAACAAGCGCTCATGAGCCCGAAGTGGCGAGCCCGATCTTCCCCATCGGTGATGTCGGCGAT
ATAGGCGCCAGCAACCGCACCTGTGGCGCCGGTGATGCCGGCCACGATGCGTCCGGCGTAGAGGATCGAG
ATCTCGATCCCGCGAAATTAATACGACTCACTATAGGGGAATTGTGAGCGGATAACAATTCCCCTCTAGA
AATAATTTTGTTTAACTTTAAGAAGGAGATATACCATGCATCATCATCATCATCACAGCAGCGGCAGAGA
AAACTTGTATTTCCAGGGCCATATGAGTTCTCCTCCTGAAAGATCCATAACTTCGTATAGCATACATTAT
ACGAAGTTATGCGGCCGCGACGTCCACATATACCTGCCGTTCACTATTATTTAGTGAAATGAGATATTAT
GATATTTTCTGAATTGTGATTAAAAAGGCAACTTTATGCCCATGCAACAGAAACTATAAAAAATACAGAG
AATGAAAAGAAACAGATAGATTTTTTAGTTCTTTAGGCCCGTAGTCTGCAAATCCTTTTATGATTTTCTA
TCAAACAAAAGAGGAAAATAGACCAGTTGCAATCCAAACGAGAGTCTAATAGAATGAGGTCGAAAAGTAA
ATCGCGCGGGTTTGTTACTGATAAAGCAGGCAAGACCTAAAATGTGTAAAGGGCAAAGTGTATACTTTGG
CGTCACCCCTTACATATTTTAGGTCTTTTTTTATTGTGCGTAACTAACTTGCCATCTTCAAACAGGAGGG
CTGGAAGAAGCAGACCGCTAACACAGTACATAAAAAAGGAGACATGAACGATGAACATCAAAAAGTTTGC
AAAACAAGCAACAGTATTAACCTTTACTACCGCACTGCTGGCAGGAGGCGCAACTCAAGCGTTTGCGAAA
GAAACGAACCAAAAGCCATATAAGGAAACATACGGCATTTCCCATATTACACGCCATGATATGCTGCAAA
TCCCTGAACAGCAAAAAAATGAAAAATATAAAGTTCCTGAGTTCGATTCGTCCACAATTAAAAATATCTC
TTCTGCAAAAGGCCTGGACGTTTGGGACAGCTGGCCATTACAAAACACTGACGGCACTGTCGCAAACTAT
CACGGCTACCACATCGTCTTTGCATTAGCCGGAGATCCTAAAAATGCGGATGACACATCGATTTACATGT
TCTATCAAAAAGTCGGCGAAACTTCTATTGACAGCTGGAAAAACGCTGGCCGCGTCTTTAAAGACAGCGA
CAAATTCGATGCAAATGATTCTATCCTAAAAGACCAAACACAAGAATGGTCAGGTTCAGCCACATTTACA
TCTGACGGAAAAATCCGTTTATTCTACACTGATTTCTCCGGTAAACATTACGGCAAACAAACACTGACAA
CTGCACAAGTTAACGTATCAGCATCAGACAGCTCTTTGAACATCAACGGTGTAGAGGATTATAAATCAAT
CTTTGACGGTGACGGAAAAACGTATCAAAATGTACAGCAGTTCATCGATGAAGGCAACTACAGCTCAGGC
GACAACCATACGCTGAGAGATCCTCACTACGTAGAAGATAAAGGCCACAAATACTTAGTATTTGAAGCAA
ACACTGGAACTGAAGATGGCTACCAAGGCGAAGAATCTTTATTTAACAAAGCATACTATGGCAAAAGCAC
ATCATTCTTCCGTCAAGAAAGTCAAAAACTTCTGCAAAGCGATAAAAAACGCACGGCTGAGTTAGCAAAC
GGCGCTCTCGGTATGATTGAGCTAAACGATGATTACACACTGAAAAAAGTGATGAAACCGCTGATTGCAT
CTAACACAGTAACAGATGAAATTGAACGCGCGAACGTCTTTAAAATGAACGGCAAATGGTACCTGTTCAC
TGACTCCCGCGGATCAAAAATGACGATTGACGGCATTACGTCTAACGATATTTACATGCTTGGTTATGTT
TCTAATTCTTTAACTGGCCCATACAAGCCGCTGAACAAAACTGGCCTTGTGTTAAAAATGGATCTTGATC
CTAACGATGTAACCTTTACTTACTCACACTTCGCTGTACCTCAAGCGAAAGGAAACAATGTCGTGATTAC
AAGCTATATGACAAACAGAGGATTCTACGCAGACAAACAATCAACGTTTGCGCCTAGCTTCCTGCTGAAC
ATCAAAGGCAAGAAAACATCTGTTGTCAAAGACAGCATCCTTGAACAAGGACAATTAACAGTTAACAAAT
AAAAACGCAAAAGAAAATGCCGATATCCTATTGGCATTGACGTCAGGTGGCACTTTTCGAGGAGATCATG
CACATGATGACGAAGCTTGCGGCCGCACTCGAGCACCACCACCACCACCACTGAGATCCGGCTGCTAACA
AAGCCCGAAAGGAAGCTGAGTTGGCTGCTGCCACCGCTGAGCAATAACTAGCATAACCCCTTGGGGCCTC
TAAACGGGTCTTGAGGGGTTTTTTGCTGAAAGGAGGAACTATATCC
