>Addgene plasmid #26096 | pET28-MHL | addgene partial sequence | sequence record 32140 | 26096 with T7
CCTCTGAATATTTTGTTTAACTTTAAGAAGGAGATATACCATGCATCATCATCATCATCACAGCAGCGGC
AGAGAAAACTTGTATTTCCAGGGCCATATGAGTTCTCCTCCTGAAAGATCCATAACTTCGTATAGCATAC
ATTATACGAAGTTATGCGGCCGCGACGTCCACATATACCTGCCGTTCACTATTATTTAGTGAAATGAGAT
ATTATGATATTTTCTGAATTGTGATTAAAAAGGCAACTTTATGCCCATGCAACAGAAACTATAAAAAATA
CAGAGAATGAAAAGAAACAGATAGATTTTTTAGTTCTTTAGGCCCGTAGTCTGCAAATCCTTTTATGATT
TTCTATCAAACAAAAGAGGAAAATAGACCAGTTGCAATCCAAACGAGAGTCTAATAGAATGAGGTCGAAA
AGTAAATCGCGCGGGTTTGTTACTGATAAAGCAGGCAAGACCTAAAATGTGTAAAGGGCAAAGTGTATAC
TTTGGCGTCACCCCTTACATATTTTAGGTCTTTTTTTATTGTGCGTAACTAACTTGCCATCTTCAAACAG
GAGGGCTGGAAGAAGCAGACCGCTAACACAGTACATAAAAAAGGAGACATGAACGATGAACATCAAAAAG
TTTGCAAAACAAGCAACAGTATTAACCTTTACTACCGCACTGCTGGCAGGAGGCGCAACTCAAGCGTTTG
CGAAAGAAACGAACCAAAAGCCATATAAGGAAACATACGGCATTTCCCATATTACACGCCATGATATGCT
GCAAATCCCTGAACAGCAAAAAAATGAAAAATATAAAGTTCCTGAGTTCGATTCGTCCACAATTAAAAAT
ATC
